Addgene plasmid #69324: pBALU9
Purpose: Encodes a recombineering cassette for tagging a target gene within a genomic clone with a fluorescent protein. Cassette: bicistronic; FRT-galK-FRT in 2nd GFP intron;use C-term after STOP
Depositing lab: Oliver Hobert. Depositing organization: Columbia University. Publication: A toolkit and robust pipeline for the generation of fosmid-based reporter genes in C. elegans. Tursun B, Cochella L, Carrera I, Hobert O. PLoS One. 2009;4(3):e4625. doi: 10.1371/journal.pone.0004625. Epub 2009 Mar 4. PubMed 19259264.
Backbone
  Vector backbone: pCR TOPO
  Backbone manufacturer: Invitrogen
  Vector type: Bacterial Expression
Growth in bacteria
  Bacterial resistance: Kanamycin, 50 μg/mL
  Growth temperature: 37°C
  Growth strain: DH5alpha
  Copy number: High Copy
Gene/Insert
  Gene/Insert name: gSL2-NLS-GFPint-FgF
  Species: Synthetic
  Cloning method: TOPO Cloning
  Sequencing primers: 5′ M13F; 3′ M13R
Terms and licenses: Academic/Nonprofit Terms; Industry Terms: Not Available to Industry
How to cite: pBALU9 was a gift from Oliver Hobert (Addgene plasmid # 69324 ; http://n2t.net/addgene:69324 ; RRID:Addgene_69324)
