[The description below was written by a language model from this plasmid's Addgene catalogue record.]
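Description:
pBALU9 is a template plasmid from a toolkit for building fosmid-based reporter genes for C. elegans by recombineering. It is built on the commercial pCR TOPO backbone, into which the cassette was inserted by TOPO cloning, and it is maintained as a high-copy plasmid in standard E. coli cloning strains under kanamycin selection. Although catalogued as a bacterial expression vector, it functions chiefly as a source of a cassette to be transferred into a genomic clone, not as an expression construct. No feature table is provided, so the origin of replication and exact element boundaries are not documented in the record.

The synthetic insert, gSL2-NLS-GFPint-FgF, is a bicistronic tagging cassette. As the name indicates, it begins with an SL2 trans-splicing element, the type of intercistronic sequence that lets a downstream gene in a nematode operon be processed into its own mRNA. This is followed by a nuclear localisation signal fused to an intron-containing GFP. The second GFP intron carries a galK marker flanked by FRT sites (FRT-galK-FRT). galK allows selection for clones that have integrated the cassette, and FLP recombinase can then excise the marker, leaving a single FRT scar inside the intron, where it should be spliced out and not disrupt the GFP coding sequence.

The cassette is meant to be placed at the C-terminal end of the target gene, after its stop codon. The tagged locus then yields the native, unfused gene product plus a separate nuclear GFP that reports the gene's expression pattern under the regulatory context of the genomic clone. The cassette has no stated promoter of its own and relies on the target locus.
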