>Addgene plasmid #69324 | pBALU9 | depositor partial sequence | sequence record 122287 | cassette
GCTGTCTCATCCTACTTTCACCTAGTTAACTGCTTGTCTTAAAATCTATGCTTCTCTTTAGTATCTAAAA
TTTTCCTAGAAGCTTACAAGTATATAAATGGTCTCTTCTCAATAAAGGTTGTATATTTATTCATCTTATT
GAATCTGCCATTTCCTCGTTTTTGCGAGTTTATATACCTTCCAATTTTCTTTCTATTGTATTTTCAACTT
CTAATTTTAATTCAGGGAAACTGCTTCAACGCATCATGACCGCTCCAAAGAAGAAACGCAAAGTACCGGT
AGAAAAAATGAGTAAAGGAGAAGAACTTTTCACTGGAGTTGTCCCAATTCTTGTTGAATTAGATGGTGAT
GTTAATGGGCACAAATTTTCTGTCAGTGGAGAGGGTGAAGGTGATGCAACATACGGAAAACTTACCCTTA
AATTTATTTGCACTACTGGAAAACTACCTGTTCCATGGGTAAGTTTAAACATATATATACTAACTAACCC
TGATTATTTAAATTTTCAGCCAACACTTGTCACTACTTTCTGTTATGGTGTTCAATGCTTCTCGAGATAC
CCAGATCATATGAAACGGCATGACTTTTTCAAGAGTGCCATGCCCGAAGGTTATGTACAGGAAAGAACTA
TATTTTTCAAAGATGACGGGAACTACAAGACACGTAAGTTTAAACAGTTCGGTACGAAGTTCCTATACTT
TCTAGAGAATAGGAACTTCCCTGTTGACAATTAATCATCGGCATAGTATATCGGCATAGTATAATACGAC
AAGGTGAGGAACTAAACCCAGGAGGCAGATCATGAGTCTGAAAGAAAAAACACAATCTCTGTTTGCCAAC
GCATTTGGCTACCCTGCCACTCACACCATTCAGGCGCCTGGCCGCGTGAATTTGATTGGTGAACACACCG
ACTACAACGACGGTTTCGTTCTGCCCTGCGCGATTGATTATCAAACCGTGATCAGTTGTGCACCACGCGA
TGACCGTAAAGTTCGCGTGATGGCAGCCGATTATGAAAATCAGCTCGACGAGTTTTCCCTCGATGCGCCC
ATTGTCGCACATGAAAACTATCAATGGGCTAACTACGTTCGTGGCGTGGTGAAACATCTGCAACTGCGTA
ACAACAGCTTCGGCGGCGTGGACATGGTGATCAGCGGCAATGTGCCGCAGGGTGCCGGGTTAAGTTCTTC
CGCTTCACTGGAAGTCGCGGTCGGAACCGTATTGCAGCAGCTTTATCATCTGCCGCTGGACGGCGCACAA
ATCGCGCTTAACGGTCAGGAAGCAGAAAACCAGTTTGTAGGCTGTAACTGCGGGATCATGGATCAGCTAA
TTTCCGCGCTCGGCAAGAAAGATCATGCCTTGCTGATCGATTGCCGCTCACTGGGGACCAAAGCAGTTTC
CATGCCCAAAGGTGTGGCTGTCGTCATCATCAACAGTAACTTCAAACGTACCCTGGTTGGCAGCGAATAC
AACACCCGTCGTGAACAGTGCGAAACCGGTGCGCGTTTCTTCCAGCAGCCAGCCCTGCGTGATGTCACCA
TTGAAGAGTTCAACGCTGTTGCGCATGAACTGGACCCGATCGTGGCAAAACGCGTGCGTCATATACTGAC
TGAAAACGCCCGCACCGTTGAAGCTGCCAGCGCGCTGGAGCAAGGCGACCTGAAACGTATGGGCGAGTTG
ATGGCGGAGTCTCATGCCTCTATGCGCGATGATTTCGAAATCACCGTGCCGCAAATTGACACTCTGGTAG
AAATCGTCAAAGCTGTGATTGGCGACAAAGGTGGCGTACGCATGACCGGCGGCGGATTTGGCGGCTGTAT
CGTCGCGCTGATCCCGGAAGAGCTGGTGCCTGCCGTACAGCAAGCTGTCGCTGAACAATATGAAGCAAAA
ACAGGTATTAAAGAGACTTTTTACGTTTGTAAACCATCACAAGGAGCAGGACAGTGCTGAGGATCCACTA
GTTCTAGAGCGGCCGCGAAGTTCCTATACTTTCTAGAGAATAGGAACTTCTAACTAACCATACATATTTA
AATTTTCAGGTGCTGAAGTCAAGTTTGAAGGTGATACCCTTGTTAATAGAATCGAGTTAAAAGGTATTGA
TTTTAAAGAAGATGGAAACATTCTTGGACACAAATTGGAATACAACTATAACTCACACAATGTATACATC
ATGGCAGACAAACAAAAGAATGGAATCAAAGTTGTAAGTTTAAACATGATTTTACTAACTAACTAATCTG
ATTTAAATTTTCAGAACTTCAAAATTAGACACAACATTGAAGATGGAAGCGTTCAACTAGCAGACCATTA
TCAACAAAATACTCCAATTGGCGATGGCCCTGTCCTTTTACCAGACAACCATTACCTGTCCACACAATCT
GCCCTTTCGAAAGATCCCAACGAAAAGAGAGACCACATGGTCCTTCTTGAGTTTGTAACAGCTGCTGGGA
TTACACATGGCATGGATGAACTATACAAATAG
