>Addgene plasmid #69324 | pBALU9 | addgene partial sequence | sequence record 123723 | M13-F20 5'-TGTAAAACGACGGCCAGT-3'
GGCGAATTGGGCCCTCTAGATGCATGCTCGAGCGGCCGCCAGTGTGATGGATATCTGCAGACCTCTCCCT
TGCTGTCTCATCCTACTTTCACCTAGTTAACTGCTTGTCTTAAAATCTATGCTTCTCTTTAGTATCTAAA
ATTTTCCTAGAAGCTTACAAGTATATAAATGGTCTCTTCTCAATAAAGGTTGTATATTTATTCATCTTAT
TGAATCTGCCATTTCCTCGTTTTTGCGAGTTTATATACCTTCCAATTTTCTTTCTATTGTATTTTCAACT
TCTAATTTTAATTCAGGGAAACTGCTTCAACGCATCATGACCGCTCCAAAGAAGAAACGCAAAGTACCGG
TAGAAAAAATGAGTAAAGGAGAAGAACTTTTCACTGGAGTTGTCCCAATTCTTGTTGAATTAGATGGTGA
TGTTAATGGGCACAAATTTTCTGTCAGTGGAGAGGGTGAAGGTGATGCAACATACGGAAAACTTACCCTT
AAATTTATTTGCACTACTGGAAAACTACCTGTTCCATGGGTAAGTTTAAACATATATATACTAACTAACC
CTGATTATTTAAATTTTCAGCCAACACTTGTCACTACTTTCTGTTATGGTGTTCAATGCTTCTCGAGATA
CCCAGATCATATGAAACGGCATGACTTTTTCAAGAGTGCCATGCCCGAAGGTTATGTACAGGAAAGAACT
ATATTTTTCAAAGATGACGGGAACTACAAGACACGTAAGTTTAAACAGTTCGGTACGAAGTTCCTATACT
TTCTAGAGAATAGGAACTTCCCTGTTGACAATTAATCATCGGCATAGTATATCGGCATAGTATAATACGA
CAAGGTGAGGAACTAAACCCAGGAGGCAGATCATGAGTCTGAAAGAAAAAACACAATCTCTGTTTGCCAA
CGCATTTGGCTACCCTGCCACTCACACCATTCAGGCGCCTGGCCGCGTGAATTTGATTGGTGAACACACC
GACTACAACGACGGTTTCGTTCTGCCCTGCGCGATTGATTATCAAACCGTGATCAGTTGTGCACCACGCG
ATGACCGTAAAGTTCG
