>Addgene plasmid #69324 | pBALU9 | addgene partial sequence | sequence record 123725 | M13-Rev 5'-CAGGAAACAGCTATGACC-3'
GAGCTCGGATCACTAGTAACGGCCGCCAGTGTGCTGGAATTCGCCCTTTTGTATAGTTCATCCATGCCAT
GTGTAATCCCAGCAGCTGTTACAAACTCAAGAAGGACCATGTGGTCTCTCTTTTCGTTGGGATCTTTCGA
AAGGGCAGATTGTGTGGACAGGTAATGGTTGTCTGGTAAAAGGACAGGGCCATCGCCAATTGGAGTATTT
TGTTGATAATGGTCTGCTAGTTGAACGCTTCCATCTTCAATGTTGTGTCTAATTTTGAAGTTCTGAAAAT
TTAAATCAGATTAGTTAGTTAGTAAAATCATGTTTAAACTTACAACTTTGATTCCATTCTTTTGTTTGTC
TGCCATGATGTATACATTGTGTGAGTTATAGTTGTATTCCAATTTGTGTCCAAGAATGTTTCCATCTTCT
TTAAAATCAATACCTTTTAACTCGATTCTATTAACAAGGGTATCACCTTCAAACTTGACTTCAGCACCTG
AAAATTTAAATATGTATGGTTAGTTAGAAGTTCCTATTCTCTAGAAAGTATAGGAACTTCGCGGCCGCTC
TAGAACTAGTGGATCCTCAGCACTGTCCTGCTCCTTGTGATGGTTTACAAACGTAAAAAGTCTCTTTAAT
ACCTGTTTTTGCTTCATATTGTTCAGCAACAGCTTGCTGTACGGCAGGCACCAGCTCTTCCGGGATCAGC
GCGACGATACAGCCGCCAAATCCGCCGCCGGTCATGCGTACGCCACCTTTGTCGCCAATCACAGCTTTGA
CGATTTCTACCAGAGTGTCAATTTGCGGCACGGTGATTTCGAAATCATCGCGCATAGAGGCATGAGACTC
CGCCATCAACTCGCCCATACGTTTCAGGTCGCCTTGCTCCAGCGCGCTGGCAGCTTCAACGGTGCGGGCG
TTTTCAGTCAGTATATGACGCACGCGTTTTGCCACGATCGGGTCCAGTTCATGC
